Addgene plasmid #136121: CDS_Cas9-NLS
Purpose: Puchta Arabidopsis codon-optimised Cas9 for CRISPR
Depositing lab: Jim Haseloff. Depositing organization: University of Cambridge. Publication: Systematic tools for reprogramming plant gene expression in a simple model, Marchantia polymorpha. Sauret-Gueto S, Frangedakis E, Silvestri L, Rebmann M, Tomaselli M, Markel K, Delmans M, West A, Patron NJ, Haseloff J. ACS Synth Biol. 2020 Mar 12. doi: 10.1021/acssynbio.9b00511. PubMed 32163700.
Backbone
  Vector backbone: pUAP4
  Vector type: Plant Expression, Synthetic Biology
Growth in bacteria
  Bacterial resistance: Chloramphenicol, 25 μg/mL
  Growth temperature: 37°C
  Growth strain: DH5alpha
  Copy number: High Copy
Gene/Insert
  Gene/Insert name: CDS_AtcoCas9-NLS
  Species: A. thaliana (mustard weed)
  Mutation: BsaI/ SapI domesticated
  Cloning method: Restriction Enzyme; 5′ cloning site BsaI (destroyed during cloning); 3′ cloning site BsaI (destroyed during cloning)
  Sequencing primers: 5′ n/a
Terms and licenses: Academic/Nonprofit Terms; Industry Terms: Not Available to Industry
Depositor comments: Please visit https://www.biorxiv.org/content/10.1101/2020.02.29.971002v1 for bioRxiv preprint.
How to cite: CDS_Cas9-NLS was a gift from Jim Haseloff (Addgene plasmid # 136121 ; http://n2t.net/addgene:136121 ; RRID:Addgene_136121)
