[The description below was written by a language model from this plasmid's Addgene catalogue record and pLannotate feature annotations shown in this document.]
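Description:
CDS_Cas9-NLS is a Level 0 style coding-sequence part for modular plant synthetic biology, carried in the pUAP4 acceptor backbone. It is not an expression vector in its own right: the annotated sequence of about 6.2 kb shows no plant promoter or plant terminator around the insert, so it is a promoterless, storable part meant to be combined with regulatory parts in later assembly steps. The plasmid is maintained in E. coli at high copy through a ColE1/pUC-type origin and is selected with chloramphenicol, with resistance supplied by the cat gene under its own promoter and followed by the lambda t0 terminator. A short fragment annotated as RSF origin sequence lies at the end of the record. Bacterial terminators, including a his operon terminator, flank the insert position and probably insulate the part from read-through transcription in the bacterial host.

The payload is a roughly 4.1 kb Cas9 open reading frame, identified in the feature table as Streptococcus pyogenes Cas9. The catalogue's listing of A. thaliana as species reflects the codon optimisation for Arabidopsis rather than the origin of the protein. The name indicates a fused nuclear localisation signal, although this is not annotated as a separate feature. Internal BsaI and SapI recognition sites have been removed ("domesticated"), so the sequence is compatible with Type IIS assembly schemes that rely on these enzymes. The part was itself cloned through BsaI sites that were destroyed in the process. It belongs to a toolkit developed for reprogramming gene expression in the liverwort Marchantia polymorpha, where it serves as the nuclease module for building CRISPR genome-editing constructs.
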