Features (pLannotate 1.2.2; 8 found; start..end, strand, type, name):
    117..705     -  rep_origin     ori: high-copy-number ColE1/pMB1/pBR322/pUC origin of replication
    888..982     -  terminator     lambda t0 terminator: transcription terminator from phage lambda
   1006..1662    -  CDS            cat: CAT_ECOLX - Experimental evidence at protein level: Swiss-Prot protein existence level 1. This enzyme is an effector of chloramphenicol resistance in bacteria. From Escherichia coli. This protein is used as a marker in many commonly used cloning vectors, such as pACYC184.
   1663..1760    -  promoter       cat promoter: promoter of the E. coli cat gene encoding chloramphenicol acetyltransferase
   1846..1889    -  terminator     bacterial terminator: putative bacterial transcription terminator
   1945..6048    -  CDS            cas9: CAS9_STRP1 - Also known as csn1 From Streptococcus pyogenes serotype M1.
   6063..6120    +  terminator     his operon terminator: This putative transcriptin terminator from the E. coli his operon has a 2-bp deletion introduced during synthesis. Its efficiency has not been determined.
   6139..6198    -  rep_origin     RSF ori (fragment): Plasmids containing the RSF 1030 origin of replication can be propagated in E. coli cells that contain additional plasmids with compatible origins.
>Addgene plasmid #136121 | CDS_Cas9-NLS | addgene full sequence | sequence record 275195 | Addgene NGS Result
CACTCAAAGGCGGTAATACGGTTATCCACAGAATCAGGGGATAACGCAGGAAAGAACATGTGAGCAAAAG
GCCAGCAAAAGGCCAGGAACCGTAAAAAGGCCGCGTTGCTGGCGTTTTTCCACAGGCTCCGCCCCCCTGA
CGAGCATCACAAAAATCGACGCTCAAGTCAGAGGTGGCGAAACCCGACAGGACTATAAAGATACCAGGCG
TTTCCCCCTGGAAGCTCCCTCGTGCGCTCTCCTGTTCCGACCCTGCCGCTTACCGGATACCTGTCCGCCT
TTCTCCCTTCGGGAAGCGTGGCGCTTTCTCATAGCTCACGCTGTAGGTATCTCAGTTCGGTGTAGGTCGT
TCGCTCCAAGCTGGGCTGTGTGCACGAACCCCCCGTTCAGCCCGACCGCTGCGCCTTATCCGGTAACTAT
CGTCTTGAGTCCAACCCGGTAAGACACGACTTATCGCCACTGGCAGCAGCCACTGGTAACAGGATTAGCA
GAGCGAGGTATGTAGGCGGTGCTACAGAGTTCTTGAAGTGGTGGCCTAACTACGGCTACACTAGAAGAAC
AGTATTTGGTATCTGCGCTCTGCTGAAGCCAGTTACCTTCGGAAAAAGAGTTGGTAGCTCTTGATCCGGC
AAACAAACCACCGCTGGTAGCGGTGGTTTTTTTGTTTGCAAGCAGCAGATTACGCGCAGAAAAAAAGGAT
CTCAAGAAGATCCTTTGATCTTTTCTACGGGGTCTGACGCTCAGTGGAACGAAAACTCACGTTAAGGGAT
TTTGGTCATGAGATTATCAAAAAGGATCTTCACCTAGATCCTTTTAAATTAAAAATGAAGTTTTAAATCA
ATCTAAAGTATATATGAGTAAACTTGGTCTGACAGCTCGAGGCTTGGATTCTCACCAATAAAAAACGCCC
GGCGGCAACCGAGCGTTCTGAACAAATCCAGATGGAGTTCTGAGGTCATTACTGGATCTATCAACAGGAG
TCCAAGCGAGCTCGATATCAAATTACGCCCCGCCCTGCCACTCATCGCAGTACTGTTGTAATTCATTAAG
CATTCTGCCGACATGGAAGCCATCACAAACGGCATGATGAACCTGAATCGCCAGCGGCATCAGCACCTTG
TCGCCTTGCGTATAATATTTGCCCATGGTGAAAACGGGGGCGAAGAAGTTGTCCATATTGGCCACGTTTA
AATCAAAACTGGTGAAACTCACCCAGGGATTGGCTGAGACGAAAAACATATTCTCAATAAACCCTTTAGG
GAAATAGGCCAGGTTTTCACCGTAACACGCCACATCTTGCGAATATATGTGTAGAAACTGCCGGAAATCG
TCGTGGTATTCACTCCAGAGCGATGAAAACGTTTCAGTTTGCTCATGGAAAACGGTGTAACAAGGGTGAA
CACTATCCCATATCACCAGCTCACCGTCTTTCATTGCCATACGAAATTCCGGATGAGCATTCATCAGGCG
GGCAAGAATGTGAATAAAGGCCGGATAAAACTTGTGCTTATTTTTCTTTACGGTCTTTAAAAAGGCCGTA
ATATCCAGCTGAACGGTCTGGTTATAGGTACATTGAGCAACTGACTGAAATGCCTCAAAATGTTCTTTAC
GATGCCATTGGGATATATCAACGGTGGTATATCCAGTGATTTTTTTCTCCATTTTAGCTTCCTTAGCTCC
TGAAAATCTCGATAACTCAAAAAATACGCCCGGTAGTGATCTTATTTCATTATGGTGAAAGTTGGAACCT
CTTACGTGCCCGATCAACTCGAGTGCCACCTGACGTCTAAGAAACCATTATTATCATGACATTAACCTAT
AAAAATAGGCGTATCACGAGGCAGAATTTCAGATAAAAAAAATCCTTAGCTTTCGCTAAGGATGATTTCT
GGAATTCGGTCTCAAAGCTCAAACCTTCCTCTTCTTCTTAGGATCAGCCCTTGAATCACCACCGAGCTGT
GAGAGATCGATCCTAGTCTCGTAGAGTCCAGTGATAGACTGATGGATGAGGGTAGCATCGAGCACTTCTT
TGGTAGAGGTGTATCTCTTCCTATCGATGGTTGTATCGAAGTACTTGAAAGCAGCAGGAGCACCGAGGTT
GGTAAGGGTGAAGAGATGGATGATGTTCTCTGCCTGTTCCCTGATAGGCTTATCTCTGTGCTTGTTGTAA
GCAGACAACACCTTATCGAGGTTTGCATCAGCGAGGATCACCCTTTTAGAGAACTCAGAGATCTGCTCGA
TGATCTCATCCAAGTAGTGCTTGTGCTGCTCAACGAAAAGTTGCTTCTGCTCGTTATCTTCTGGAGATCC
CTTCAACTTCTCGTAGTGAGAAGCGAGGTAAAGAAAGTTAACGTACTTAGATGGGAGAGCAAGCTCGTTT
CCCTTTTGAAGCTCACCAGCAGAAGCGAGCATCCTCTTTCTACCGTTCTCGAGTTCGAAGAGTGAGTACT
TTGGGAGCTTGATGATGAGATCCTTCTTAACCTCTTTGTATCCCTTAGCCTCGAGGAAATCGATTGGGTT
CTTCTCGAAAGATGACCTTTCCATGATAGTGATTCCGAGAAGTTCCTTAACAGACTTGAGCTTCTTACTC
TTTCCCTTCTCAACCTTAGCCACAACGAGAACAGAGTAAGCCACGGTAGGAGAATCGAAACCACCGTATT
TCTTAGGGTCCCAATCCTTCTTCCTAGCAATGAGCTTATCAGAGTTCCTCTTAGGGAGGATAGACTCTTT
AGAGAATCCACCGGTCTGCACCTCGGTTTTCTTAACGATGTTCACCTGTGGCATAGAGAGCACCTTTCTA
ACGGTAGCGAAATCCCTTCCCTTATCCCACACGATCTCACCTGTTTCACCGTTTGTCTCGATGAGTGGCC
TCTTTCTGATCTCACCGTTAGCGAGGGTAATCTCGGTCTTGAAGAAATTCATGATGTTAGAGTAGAAGAA
ATACTTAGCGGTAGCCTTTCCGATCTCTTGCTCAGACTTAGCGATCATCTTCCTCACATCGTACACCTTG
TAATCACCGTACACGAACTCTGACTCGAGCTTAGGATACTTCTTGATGAGAGCGGTTCCAACAACAGCGT
TAAGGTAAGCATCGTGAGCGTGGTGGTAGTTGTTGATTTCCCTCACCTTGTAGAATTGGAAATCCTTTCT
GAAATCAGACACGAGCTTTGACTTGAGGGTGATAACCTTCACTTCCCTGATCAACTTATCGTTCTCATCG
TACTTGGTGTTCATCCTAGAATCGAGGATCTGTGCAACGTGCTTAGTGATCTGCCTGGTTTCCACAAGCT
GCCTCTTGATGAATCCTGCCTTATCCAATTCAGAGAGTCCTCCCCTCTCAGCCTTAGTCAAGTTATCGAA
CTTTCTCTGAGTGATGAGCTTAGCGTTGAGGAGCTGCCTCCAATAGTTCTTCATTTTCTTCACAACCTCT
TCACTTGGCACGTTATCACTCTTACCCCTGTTCTTATCAGACCTGGTGAGCACCTTGTTATCGATAGAAT
CATCCTTCAAGAATGACTGTGGCACGATATGATCAACATCGTAATCAGAGAGCCTGTTGATATCCAACTC
TTGATCCACATACATATCCCTTCCGTTCTGGAGGTAGTAGAGGTAGAGCTTCTCATTCTGGAGCTGAGTG
TTCTCAACAGGGTGCTCTTTGAGGATCTGAGATCCAAGCTCTTTGATACCTTCCTCGATCCTCTTCATCC
TTTCCCTAGAGTTCTTCTGTCCCTTCTGAGTGGTCTGGTTCTCTCTAGCCATTTCGATCACGATGTTCTC
AGGCTTATGCCTTCCCATCACCTTCACCAACTCATCCACAACCTTCACAGTCTGGAGGATTCCCTTCTTG
ATTGCAGGAGATCCAGCGAGGTTAGCGATATGCTCATGGAGACTATCACCCTGTCCTGAAACCTGAGCCT
TCTGGATATCCTCTTTAAAGGTGAGAGAATCATCGTGGATGAGCTGCATGAAGTTTCTGTTAGCGAATCC
ATCAGACTTGAGGAAATCAAGGATTGTCTTTCCAGACTGCTTATCCCTGATTCCGTTAATGAGCTTTCTT
GAGAGCCTTCCCCAACCAGTGTATCTTCTTCTCTTCAACTGCTTCATCACCTTATCATCGAAGAGATGAG
CGTAGGTCTTGAGCCTTTCTTCAATCATCTCTCTATCTTCAAAGAGGGTGAGGGTAAGAACGATATCCTC
CAAGATATCCTCGTTTTCCTCGTTATCCAAGAAATCCTTATCCTTAATGATCTTGAGGAGATCGTGGTAG
GTTCCGAGAGATGCGTTGAACCTATCCTCAACACCAGAAATCTCAACTGAATCGAAGCACTCGATTTTCT
TGAAGTAATCCTCTTTGAGCTGCTTCACGGTCACCTTTCTGTTGGTCTTGAACAAGAGATCAACGATAGC
CTTCTTTTGCTCACCTGACAAAAAAGCAGGCTTCCTCATTCCCTCGGTCACGTACTTAACCTTGGTCAAC
TCGTTGTACACGGTGAAGTACTCGTAGAGCAAAGAGTGCTTAGGGAGCACCTTCTCGTTTGGAAGGTTCT
TATCGAAGTTGGTCATCCTCTCGATGAAAGACTGAGCACTAGCACCCTTATCCACCACCTCTTCGAAGTT
CCAAGGGGTGATGGTTTCCTCAGACTTTCTGGTCATCCAAGCGAATCTTGAGTTTCCTCTAGCGAGAGGT
CCCACGTAGTAAGGGATTCTGAAGGTGAGAATCTTCTCAATCTTTTCCCTGTTATCCTTGAGGAATGGGT
AGAAATCCTCTTGCCTTCTAAGGATAGCGTGCAACTCTCCGAGGTGGATCTGATGAGGGATAGATCCGTT
ATCGAAGGTCCTCTGCTTTCTGAGAAGATCCTCTCTATTGAGCTTCACGAGGAGTTCCTCGGTTCCATCC
ATCTTCTCGAGGATAGGCTTGATGAACTTGTAGAACTCTTCTTGAGATGCACCACCATCGATGTAACCAG
CGTATCCGTTCTTAGACTGATCGAAGAAAATCTCTTTGTACTTCTCTGGGAGCTGCTGTCTAACAAGAGC
CTTGAGAAGTGTGAGATCCTGGTGGTGCTCATCGTATCTCTTGATCATAGAAGCTGAGAGTGGAGCCTTG
GTGATCTCGGTGTTCACTCTGAGGATATCACTGAGGAGGATAGCATCAGAGAGGTTCTTAGCAGCGAGGA
ACAAATCAGCGTACTGATCTCCGATCTGAGCGAGGAGGTTATCGAGATCATCATCGTAGGTATCCTTTGA
GAGCTGGAGCTTTGCATCCTCAGCGAGATCGAAGTTAGACTTGAAGTTAGGGGTGAGTCCGAGAGAGAGA
GCGATCAAGTTTCCGAAAAGTCCGTTCTTCTTCTCACCAGGGAGCTGAGCAATGAGGTTCTCAAGCCTTC
TTGACTTAGAGAGCCTAGCAGAGAGGATAGCCTTAGCATCCACACCTGAAGCGTTGATAGGGTTCTCTTC
GAAAAGCTGGTTGTAGGTCTGCACGAGCTGGATGAACAACTTATCCACATCAGAGTTATCAGGGTTGAGA
TCACCCTCGATGAGGAAGTGTCCTCTGAACTTGATCATGTGAGCGAGAGCGAGGTAGATGAGCCTGAGAT
CAGCCTTATCAGTAGAATCAACGAGCTTCTTTCTGAGGTGGTAGATAGTAGGGTACTTCTCGTGGTATGC
CACCTCATCAACGATGTTTCCGAAGATAGGGTGCCTCTCGTGCTTCTTATCTTCTTCCACGAGGAATGAC
TCTTCGAGCCTGTGGAAGAATGAATCATCCACTTTAGCCATCTCGTTAGAGAAGATCTCTTGGAGGTAGC
AGATCCTGTTCTTTCTTCTGGTGTACCTTCTTCTAGCGGTTCTCTTGAGTCTGGTAGCCTCAGCAGTTTC
ACCAGAATCGAAGAGGAGAGCACCGATAAGGTTTTTCTTGATAGAGTGCCTATCGGTGTTTCCGAGAACC
TTGAACTTCTTAGATGGCACCTTGTACTCATCGGTGATCACAGCCCATCCCACAGAGTTAGTTCCGATAT
CGAGTCCGATAGAGTACTTCTTATCCATTCGAGACCCTGCAGTCCGGCAAAAAAGGGCAAGGTGTCACCA
CCCTGCCCTTTTTCTTTAAAACCGAAAAGATTACTTCGCGTTATGCAGGCTTCCTCGCTCACTGACTCGC
TGCGCTCGGTCGTTCGGCTGCGGCGAGCGGTATCAGCT
